>Addgene plasmid #79235 | pAB082c | depositor full sequence | sequence record 148356 | Full Sequence
TGAGATCCTTTTTTTCTGCGCGTAATCTGCTGCTTGCAAACAAAAAAACCACCGCTACCAGCGGTGGTTT
GTTTGCCGGATCAAGAGCTACCACCTCTTTTTCCGAAGGTAACTGGCTTCAGCAGAGCGCAGATACCAAA
TACTGTCCTTCTAGTGTAGCCGTAGTTAGGCCACCACTTCAAGAACTCTGTAGCACCGCCTACATACCTC
GCTCTGCTAATCCTGTTACCAGTGGCTGCTGCCAGTGGCGATAAGTCGTGTCTTACCGGGTTGGACTCAA
GACGATAGTTACCGGATAAGGCGCAGCGGTCGGGCTGAACGGGGGGTTCGTGCACACAGCCCAGCTTGGA
GCGAACGACCTACACCGAACTGAGATACCTACAGCGTGAGCTATGAGAAAGCGCCACGCTTCCCGAAGGG
AGAAAGGCGGACAGGTATCCGGTAAGCGGCAGGGTCGGAACAGGAGAGCGCACGAGGGAGCTTCCAGGGG
GAAACGCCTGGTATCTTTATAGTCCTGTCGGGTTTCGCCACCTCTGACTTGAGCGTCGATTTTTGTGATG
CTCGTCAGGGGGGCGGAGCCTATGGAAAAACGCCAGCAACGCGGCCTTTTTACGGTTCCTGGCCTTTTGC
TGGCCTTTTGCTCACATGTTCTTTCCTGCGTTATCCCCTGATTCTGTGGATAACCGTATTACCGCCTTTG
AGTGAGCTGATACCGCTCGCCGCAGCCGAACGACCGAGCGCAGCGAGTCAGTGAGCGAGGAAGCGGAAGA
GCGCCTGATGCGGTATTTTCTCCTTACGCATCTGTGCGGTATTTCACACCGCATATGGTGCACTCTCAGT
ACAATCTGCTCTGATGCCGCATAGTTAAGCCAGTATACACTCCGCTATCGCTACGTGACTGGGTCATGGC
TGCGCCCCGACACCCGCCAACACCCGCTGACGCGCCCTGACGGGCTTGTCTGCTCCCGGCATCCGCTTAC
AGACAAGCTGTGACCGTCTCCGGGAGCTGCATGTGTCAGAGGTTTTCACCGTCATCACCGAAACGCGCGA
GGCAGCTGCGGTAAAGCTCATCAGCGTGGTCGTGAAGCGATTCACAGATGTCTGCCTGTTCATCCGCGTC
CAGCTCGTTGAGTTTCTCCAGAAGCGTTAATGTCTGGCTTCTGATAAAGCGGGCCATGTTAAGGGCGGTT
TTTTCCTGTTTGGTCACTGATGCCTCCGTGTAAGGGGGATTTCTGTTCATGGGGGTAATGATACCGATGA
AACGAGAGAGGATGCTCACGATACGGGTTACTGATGATGAACAAGAGGACATCCGGTCAAATAAAACGAA
AGGCTCAGTCGAAAGACTGGGCCTTTCGTTTTGCTGAGGATTCTAGAGCACAGCTAACACCACGTCGTCC
CTATCTGCTGCCCTAGGTCTATGAGTGGTTGCTGGATAACTTTACGGGCATGCATAAGGCTCGGTATCTA
TATTCAGGGAGACCACAACGGTTTCCCTCTACAAATAATTTTGTTTAACTTTTACTAGAGTAAGGAGGAA
AAAAAA
[273 nt withheld, positions 1547-1819]
GCGGCCGCGGAACAAAAGCTTATTTCTGAAGAGGACTTGTACAATACGGGATTAGAACGTGTATGGGGAC
CGGATTCTAGAGATTGGGTAAGGTATAATCAATTTAGAAGAGAATTAACACTAACTGTATTAGATATCGT
TGCTCTGTTCCCGAATTATGATAGTAGAAGATATCCAATTCGAACAGTTTCCCAATTAACAAGAGAAATT
TATACAAACCCAGTATTAGAAAATTTTGATGGTAGTTTTCGAGGCTCGGCTCAGGGCATAGAAAGAAGTA
TTAGGAGTCCACATTTGATGGATATACTTAACAGTATAACCATCTATACGGATGCTCATAGGGGTTATTA
TTATTGGTCAGGGCATCAAATAATGGCTTCTCCTGTAGGGTTTTCGGGGCCAGAATTCACTTTTCCGCTA
TATGGAACTATGGGAAATGCAGCTCCACAACAACGTATTGTTGCTCAACTAGGTCAGGGCGTGTATAGAA
CATTATCGTCCACTTTATATAGAAGACCTTTTAATATAGGGATAAATAATCAACAACTATCTGTTCTTGA
CGGGACAGAATTTGCTTATGGAACCTCCTCAAATTTGCCATCCGCTGTATACAGAAAAAGCGGAACGGTA
GATTCGCTGGATGAAATACCGCCACAGAATAACAACGTGCCACCTAGGCAAGGATTTAGTCATCGATTAA
GCCATGTTTCAATGTTTCGTTCAGGCTTTAGTAATAGTAGTGTAAGTATAATAAGAGCTCCTATGTTCTC
TTGGATACATCGTAGTGCTGAATTTAATAATTAACTTAATTAACGGCACTCCTCAGCAAATATAATGACC
CTCTTGATAACCCAAGAGGGCATTTTTTAATGCCCATGGCGTTTATTTGCCGACTACCTTGGTGATCTCG
CCTTTCACGTAGTGGACAAATTCTTCCAACTGATCTGCGCGCGAGGCCAAGCGATCTTCTTCTTGTCCAA
GATAAGCCTGTCTAGCTTCAAGTATGACGGGCTGATACTGGGCCGGCAGGCGCTCCATTGCCCAGTCGGC
AGCGACATCCTTCGGCGCGATTTTGCCGGTTACTGCGCTGTACCAAATGCGGGACAACGTAAGCACTACA
TTTCGCTCATCGCCAGCCCAGTCGGGCGGCGAGTTCCATAGCGTTAAGGTTTCATTTAGCGCCTCAAATA
GATCCTGTTCAGGAACCGGATCAAAGAGTTCCTCCGCCGCTGGACCTACCAAGGCAACGCTATGTTCTCT
TGCTTTTGTCAGCAAGATAGCCAGATCAATGTCGATCGTGGCTGGCTCGAAGATACCTGCAAGAATGTCA
TTGCGCTGCCATTCTCCAAATTGCAGTTCGCGCTTAGCTGGATAACGCCACGGAATGATGTCGTCGTGCA
CAACAATGGTGACTTCTACAGCGCGGAGAATCTCGCTCTCTCCAGGGGAAGCCGAAGTTTCCAAAAGGTC
GTTGATCAAAGCTCGCCGCGTTGTTTCATCAAGCCTTACGGTCACCGTAACCAGCAAATCAATATCACTG
TGTGGCTTCAGGCCGCCATCCACTGCGGAGCCGTACAAATGTACGGCCAGCAACGTCGGTTCGAGATGGC
GCTCGATGACGCCAACTACCTCTGATAGTTGAGTCGATACTTCGGCGATCACCGCTTCCCTCATACTCTT
CCTTTTTCAATATTATTGAAGCATTTATCAGGGTTATTGTCTCATGAGCGTATACATATTTGAATGTATT
TAGAAAAATATTAATTGCGTTGCGCTCACTGCCCGCTTTCCAGTCGGGAAACCTGTCGTGCCAGCTGCAT
TAATGAATCGGCCAACGCGCGGGGAGAGGCGGTTTGCGTATTGGGCGCCAGGGTGGTTTTTCTTTTCACC
AGTGAGACGGGCAACAGCTGATTGCCCTTCACCGCCTGGCCCTGAGAGAGTTGCAGCAAGCGGTCCACGC
TGGTTTGCCCCAGCAGGCGAAAATCCTGTTTGATGGTGGTTAATGGCGGGATATAACATGAGCTGTCTTC
GGTATCGTCGTATCCCACTACCGAGATATCCGCACCAACGCGCAGCCCGGACTCGGTAATGGCGCGCATT
GCGCCCAGCGCCATCTGATCGTTGGCAACCAGCATCGCAGTGGGAACGATGCCCTCATTCAGCATTTGCA
TGGTTTGTTGAAAACCGGACATGGCACTCCAGTCGCCTTCCCGTTCCGCTATCGGCTGAATTTGATTGCG
AGTGAGATATTTATGCCAGCCAGCCAGACGCAGACGCGCCGAGACAGAACTTAATGGGCCCGCTAACAGT
GCGATTTGCTGGTGACCCAATGCGACCAGATGCTCCACGCCCAGTCGCGTACCGTCTTCATGGGAGAAAA
TAATACTGTTGATGGGTGTCTGGTCAGAGACATCAAGAAATAACGCCGGAACATTAGTGCAGGCAGCTTC
CACAGCAATGGCATCCTGGTCATCCAGCGGATAGTTAATGATCAGCCCACTGACGCGTTGCGCGAGAAGA
TTGTGCACCGCCGCTTTACAGGCTTCGACGCCGCTTCGTTCTACCATCGACACCACCACGCTGGCACCCA
GTTGATCGGCGCGAGATTTAATCGCCGCGACAATTTGCGACGGCGCGTGCAGGGCCAGACTGGAGGTGGC
AACGCCAATCAGCAACGACTGTTTGCCCGCCAGTTGTTGTGCCACGCGGTTGGGAATGTAATTCAGCTCC
GCCATCGCCGCTTCCACTTTTTCCCGCGTTTTCGCAGAAACGTGGCTGGCCTGGTTCACCACGCGGGAAA
CGGTCTGATAAGAGACACCGGCATACTCTGCGACATCGTATAACGTTACTGGTTTCACATTCACCACCCT
GAATTGACTCTCTTCCGGGCGCTATCATGCCATACCGCGAAAGGTTTTGCACCATAGGCCAAATAGGCCG
T
Features (pLannotate 1.2.2; 12 found; start..end, strand, type, name):
    774..914     -  misc_feature   bom: basis of mobility region from pBR322
   1016..1207    -  CDS            rop: Rop protein, which maintains plasmids at low copy number; rop
   1248..1304    +  CDS            mbeC (fragment): MBEC_ECOLX - Experimental evidence at protein level: Swiss-Prot protein existence level 1. Required for efficient mobilization of ColE1 plasmid and is thus essential to promote the specific transfer of the plasmid during conjugation. Probably functions by inducing DNA bending, helping the MbeA relaxase to melt the DNA around the nic site and cleave the phosphodiester bond. Binds specifically double-stranded DNA (dsDNA) containing the ColE1 oriT but does not recognize the inverted repeat (IR). From Escherichia coli.
   1318..1362    +  terminator     rrnB T1 terminator: transcription terminator T1 from the E. coli rrnB gene
   1547..1819    +  CDS            rpoZ (sequence withheld): RPOZ_ECO24 - Experimental evidence at protein level: Swiss-Prot protein existence level 1. Promotes RNA polymerase assembly. Latches the N- and C- terminal regions of the beta' subunit thereby facilitating its interaction with the beta and alpha subunits. From Escherichia coli O139:H28 (strain E24377A / ETEC).
   1832..1858    +  CDS            Myc (fragment): Myc (human c-Myc proto-oncogene) epitope tag
   1859..2620    +  CDS            cry1Ac (fragment): CR1AC_BACTK - Also known as cry1A(c), cry218, cryIA(c). Experimental evidence at protein level: Swiss-Prot protein existence level 1. Promotes colloidosmotic lysis by binding to the midgut epithelial cells of many lepidopteran larvae. From Bacillus thuringiensis subsp. kurstaki. Introduced by genetic manipulation and expressed in insect-resistant cotton and tomato by Calgene (Monsanto) and in maize by Dekalb Genetics.
   2702..3493    -  CDS            SmR: aminoglycoside adenylyltransferase (Murphy, 1985); aadA; confers resistance to spectinomycin and streptomycin
   3494..3579    -  promoter       AmpR promoter (fragment): bla
   3595..4677    -  CDS            lacI: lac repressor; lacI; The lac repressor binds to the lac operator to inhibit transcription in E. coli. This inhibition can be relieved by adding lactose or isopropyl-β-D-thiogalactopyranoside (IPTG).
   4678..4744    -  promoter       lacIq promoter (fragment): lacI (mutant); In the lacIq allele, a single base change in the promoter boosts expression of the lacI gene about 10-fold.
   4760..588     +  rep_origin     ori (across the origin): high-copy-number ColE1/pMB1/pBR322/pUC origin of replication
