[The description below was written by a language model from this plasmid's Addgene catalogue record and pLannotate feature annotations shown in this document.]
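Description:
pAB082c is a bacterial expression plasmid of 4,760 nt, built on a ColE1-type backbone for work in E. coli. It was deposited for the directed evolution of protein-protein interactions, in connection with a study on the continuous evolution of Bacillus thuringiensis toxins to overcome insect resistance. It replicates from a ColE1/pMB1-family origin and is catalogued as high copy. The annotated sequence also carries the rop gene, the pBR322 bom region and a short mbeC fragment, which are remnants of the natural ColE1/pBR322 replicon. Selection is by spectinomycin through the aadA (SmR) aminoglycoside adenylyltransferase, which is expressed from a fragment of the bla promoter.

The payload is a synthetic fusion listed as rpoZ-Cry1Ac-d2A under the Ppro1 promoter. This promoter is named in the catalogue but was not detected as a separate feature in the annotation. An rrnB T1 terminator sits upstream and insulates the cassette from read-through transcription. The open reading frame begins with E. coli rpoZ, the omega subunit of RNA polymerase. A short Myc-like epitope fragment, probably acting as a linker or tag, joins rpoZ to a roughly 760 bp fragment of cry1Ac. This is only part of the toxin gene; the "d2A" name may point to a domain-level piece, but the record does not define it.

Fusing a protein to the omega subunit is the standard "prey" design in bacterial two-hybrid systems. If the fused protein binds a DNA-tethered partner, RNA polymerase is recruited to a reporter or selection gene. This fits the stated purpose of evolving or testing toxin-receptor binding. The plasmid also carries lacI under the lacIq promoter, which supplies lac repressor, although no lac operator is annotated.
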