Addgene plasmid #79235: pAB082c
Purpose: Directed Evolution of Protein-Protein Interactions
Depositing lab: David Liu. Depositing organization: Harvard University. Publication: Continuous evolution of Bacillus thuringiensis toxins overcomes insect resistance. Badran AH, Guzov VM, Huai Q, Kemp MM, Vishwanath P, Kain W, Nance AM, Evdokimov A, Moshiri F, Turner KH, Wang P, Malvar T, Liu DR. Nature. 2016 May 5;533(7601):58-63. doi: 10.1038/nature17938. Epub 2016 Apr 27. PubMed 27120167.
Backbone
  Vector backbone: ColEI
  Backbone manufacturer: David Liu Lab
  Backbone size w/o insert (bp): 2992
  Vector type: Bacterial Expression
Growth in bacteria
  Bacterial resistance: Spectinomycin, 50 μg/mL
  Growth temperature: 37°C
  Growth strain: NEB Turbo
  Copy number: High Copy
Gene/Insert
  Gene/Insert name: Ppro1 rpoZ-Cry1Ac-d2A
  Species: Synthetic
  Promoter: Ppro1
  Cloning method: Ligation Independent Cloning
  Sequencing primers: 5′ n/a; 3′ n/a
Terms and licenses: Academic/Nonprofit Terms; Industry Terms: Not Available to Industry
How to cite: pAB082c was a gift from David Liu (Addgene plasmid # 79235 ; http://n2t.net/addgene:79235 ; RRID:Addgene_79235)
