>Addgene plasmid #79235 | pAB082c | addgene partial sequence | sequence record 151459 | Spect-F 5'-cagcccgtcatacttgaagc-3'
AGATCGCTTGGCCTCGCGCGCAGATCAGTTGGAAGAATTTGTCCACTACGTGAAAGGCGAGATCACCAAG
GTAGTCGGCAAATAAACGCCATGGGCATTAAAAAATGCCCTCTTGGGTTATCAAGAGGGTCATTATATTT
GCTGAGGAGTGCCGTTAATTAAGTTAATTATTAAATTCAGCACTACGATGTATCCAAGAGAACATAGGAG
CTCTTATTATACTTACACTACTATTACTAAAGCCTGAACGAAACATTGAAACATGGCTTAATCGATGACT
AAATCCTTGCCTAGGTGGCACGTTGTTATTCTGTGGCGGTATTTCATCCAGCGAATCTACCGTTCCGCTT
TTTCTGTATACAGCGGATGGCAAATTTGAGGAGGTTCCATAAGCAAATTCTGTCCCGTCAAGAACAGATA
GTTGTTGATTATTTATCCCTATATTAAAAGGTCTTCTATATAAAGTGGACGATAATGTTCTATACACGCC
CTGACCTAGTTGAGCAACAATACGTTGTTGTGGAGCTGCATTTCCCATAGTTCCATATAGCGGAAAAGTG
AATTCTGGCCCCGAAAACCCTACAGGAGAAGCCATTATTTGATGCCCTGACCAATAATAATAACCCCTAT
GAGCATCCGTATAGATGGTTATACTGTTAAGTATATCCATCAAATGTGGACTCCTAATACTTCTTTCTAT
GCCCTGAGCCGAGCCTCGAAAACTACCATCAAAATTTTCTAATACTGGGTTTGTATAAATTTCTCTTGTT
AATTGGGAAACTGTTCGAATTGGATATCTTCTACTATCATAATTCGGGAACAGAGCAACGATATCTAA
