>Addgene plasmid #79235 | pAB082c | addgene partial sequence | sequence record 151460 | pGEX3 5'-CCGGGAGCTGCATGTGTCAGAGG-3'
ACGCGCGAGGCAGCTGCGGTAAAGCTCATCAGCGTGGTCGTGAAGCGATTCACAGATGTCTGCCTGTTCA
TCCGCGTCCAGCTCGTTGAGTTTCTCCAGAAGCGTTAATGTCTGGCTTCTGATAAAGCGGGCCATGTTAA
GGGCGGTTTTTTCCTGTTTGGTCACTGATGCCTCCGTGTAAGGGGGATTTCTGTTCATGGGGGTAATGAT
ACCGATGAAACGAGAGAGGATGCTCACGATACGGGTTACTGATGATGAACAAGAGGACATCCGGTCAAAT
AAAACGAAAGGCTCAGTCGAAAGACTGGGCCTTTCGTTTTGCTGAGGATTCTAGAGCACAGCTAACACCA
CGTCGTCCCTATCTGCTGCCCTAGGTCTATGAGTGGTTGCTGGATAACTTTACGGGCATGCATAAGGCTC
GGTATCTATATTCAGGGAGACCACAACGGTTTCCCTCTACAAATAATTTTGTTTAACTTTTACTAGAGTA
AGGAGGAAAAAAAA
[273 nt withheld, positions 505-777]
GCGGCCGCGGAACAA
